>Addgene plasmid #212109 | pcDNA5/FRT/TO mTagBFP2-GABARAP(G116A)-GABARAP | addgene full sequence | sequence record 421643 | Addgene NGS Result
GACGGATCGGGAGATCTCCCGATCCCCTATGGTGCACTCTCAGTACAATCTGCTCTGATGCCGCATAGTT
AAGCCAGTATCTGCTCCCTGCTTGTGTGTTGGAGGTCGCTGAGTAGTGCGCGAGCAAAATTTAAGCTACA
ACAAGGCAAGGCTTGACCGACAATTGCATGAAGAATCTGCTTAGGGTTAGGCGTTTTGCGCTGCTTCGCG
ATGTACGGGCCAGATATACGCGTTGACATTGATTATTGACTAGTTATTAATAGTAATCAATTACGGGGTC
ATTAGTTCATAGCCCATATATGGAGTTCCGCGTTACATAACTTACGGTAAATGGCCCGCCTGGCTGACCG
CCCAACGACCCCCGCCCATTGACGTCAATAATGACGTATGTTCCCATAGTAACGCCAATAGGGACTTTCC
ATTGACGTCAATGGGTGGAGTATTTACGGTAAACTGCCCACTTGGCAGTACATCAAGTGTATCATATGCC
AAGTACGCCCCCTATTGACGTCAATGACGGTAAATGGCCCGCCTGGCATTATGCCCAGTACATGACCTTA
TGGGACTTTCCTACTTGGCAGTACATCTACGTATTAGTCATCGCTATTACCATGGTGATGCGGTTTTGGC
AGTACATCAATGGGCGTGGATAGCGGTTTGACTCACGGGGATTTCCAAGTCTCCACCCCATTGACGTCAA
TGGGAGTTTGTTTTGGCACCAAAATCAACGGGACTTTCCAAAATGTCGTAACAACTCCGCCCCATTGACG
CAAATGGGCGGTAGGCGTGTACGGTGGGAGGTCTATATAAGCAGAGCTCTCCCTATCAGTGATAGAGATC
TCCCTATCAGTGATAGAGATCGTCGACGAGCTCGTTTAGTGAACCGTCAGATCGCCTGGAGACGCCATCC
ACGCTGTTTTGACCTCCATAGAAGACACCGGGACCGATCCAGCCTCCGGACTCTAGCGTTTAAACGCCAC
CATGGTGTCTAAGGGCGAAGAGCTGATTAAGGAGAACATGCACATGAAGCTGTACATGGAGGGCACCGTG
GACAACCATCACTTCAAGTGCACATCCGAGGGCGAAGGCAAGCCCTACGAGGGCACCCAGACCATGAGAA
TCAAGGTGGTCGAGGGCGGCCCTCTCCCCTTCGCCTTCGACATCCTGGCTACTAGCTTCCTCTACGGCAG
CAAGACCTTCATCAACCACACCCAGGGCATCCCCGACTTCTTCAAGCAGTCCTTCCCTGAGGGCTTCACA
TGGGAGAGAGTCACCACATACGAAGACGGGGGCGTGCTGACCGCTACCCAGGACACCAGCCTCCAGGACG
GCTGCCTCATCTACAACGTCAAGATCAGAGGGGTGAACTTCACATCCAACGGCCCTGTGATGCAGAAGAA
AACACTCGGCTGGGAGGCCTTCACCGAGACGCTGTACCCCGCTGACGGCGGCCTGGAAGGCAGAAACGAC
ATGGCCCTGAAGCTCGTGGGCGGGAGCCATCTGATCGCAAACGCCAAGACCACATATAGATCCAAGAAAC
CCGCTAAGAACCTCAAGATGCCTGGCGTCTACTATGTGGACTACAGACTGGAAAGAATCAAGGAGGCCAA
CAACGAGACCTACGTCGAGCAGCACGAGGTGGCAGTGGCCAGATACTGCGACCTCCCTAGCAAACTGGGG
CACAAGCTTAATTCCGGACTCAGATCTCGAGCT
[346 nt withheld, positions 1714-2059]
CTCTGTCCGGATCAGAT
[357 nt withheld, positions 2077-2433]
TAAGGGCCCACTTAAACCCGCTGATCAGCCTCGACTGTGCCTTCTAGTTGCCAGCCATCTGTTGTTTGCC
CCTCCCCCGTGCCTTCCTTGACCCTGGAAGGTGCCACTCCCACTGTCCTTTCCTAATAAAATGAGGAAAT
TGCATCGCATTGTCTGAGTAGGTGTCATTCTATTCTGGGGGGTGGGGTGGGGCAGGACAGCAAGGGGGAG
GATTGGGAAGACAATAGCAGGCATGCTGGGGATGCGGTGGGCTCTATGGCTTCTGAGGCGGAAAGAACCA
GCTGGGGCTCTAGGGGGTATCCCC
[124 nt withheld, positions 2738-2861]
C
[91 nt withheld, positions 2863-2953]
AGGGTGATGGTTCACGTACCTAGAAGTTCCTATTCCGAAGTTCCTATTCTCTAGAAAGTATAGGAACTTC
CTTGGCCAAAAAGCCTGAACTCACCGCGACGTCTGTCGAGAAGTTTCTGATCGAAAAGTTCGACAGCGTC
TCCGACCTGATGCAGCTCTCGGAGGGCGAAGAATCTCGTGCTTTCAGCTTCGATGTAGGAGGGCGTGGAT
ATGTCCTGCGGGTAAATAGCTGCGCCGATGGTTTCTACAAAGATCGTTATGTTTATCGGCACTTTGCATC
GGCCGCGCTCCCGATTCCGGAAGTGCTTGACATTGGGGAATTCAGCGAGAGCCTGACCTATTGCATCTCC
CGCCGTGCACAGGGTGTCACGTTGCAAGACCTGCCTGAAACCGAACTGCCCGCTGTTCTGCAGCCGGTCG
CGGAGGCCATGGATGCGATCGCTGCGGCCGATCTTAGCCAGACGAGCGGGTTCGGCCCATTCGGACCGCA
AGGAATCGGTCAATACACTACATGGCGTGATTTCATATGCGCGATTGCTGATCCCCATGTGTATCACTGG
CAAACTGTGATGGACGACACCGTCAGTGCGTCCGTCGCGCAGGCTCTCGATGAGCTGATGCTTTGGGCCG
AGGACTGCCCCGAAGTCCGGCACCTCGTGCACGCGGATTTCGGCTCCAACAATGTCCTGACGGACAATGG
CCGCATAACAGCGGTCATTGACTGGAGCGAGGCGATGTTCGGGGATTCCCAATACGAGGTCGCCAACATC
TTCTTCTGGAGGCCGTGGTTGGCTTGTATGGAGCAGCAGACGCGCTACTTCGAGCGGAGGCATCCGGAGC
TTGCAGGATCGCCGCGGCTCCGGGCGTATATGCTCCGCATTGGTCTTGACCAACTCTATCAGAGCTTGGT
TGACGGCAATTTCGATGATGCAGCTTGGGCGCAGGGTCGATGCGACGCAATCGTCCGATCCGGAGCCGGG
ACTGTCGGGCGTACACAAATCGCCCGCAGAAGCGCGGCCGTCTGGACCGATGGCTGTGTAGAAGTACTCG
CCGATAGTGGAAACCGACGCCCCAGCACTCGTCCGAGGGCAAAGGAATAGCACGTACTACGAGATTTCGA
TTCCACCGCCGCCTTCTATGAAAGGTTGGGCTTCGGAATCGTTTTCCGGGACGCCGGCTGGATGATCCTC
CAGCGCGGGGATCTCATGCTGGAGTTCTTCGCCCACCCCAACTTGTTTATTGCAGCTTATAATGGTTACA
AATAAAGCAATAGCATCACAAATTTCACAAATAAAGCATTTTTTTCACTGCATTCTAGTTGTGGTTTGTC
CAAACTCATCAATGTATCTTATCATGTCTGTATACCGTCGACCTCTAGCTAGAGCTTGGCGTAATCATGG
TCATAGCTGTTTCCTGTGTGAAATTGTTATCCGCTCACAATTCCACACAACATACGAGCCGGAAGCATAA
AGTGTAAAGCCTGGGGTGCCTAATGAGTGAGCTAACTCACATTAATTGCGTTGCGCTCACTGCCCGCTTT
CCAGTCGGGAAACCTGTCGTGCCAGCTGCATTAATGAATCGGCCAACGCGCGGGGAGAGGCGGTTTGCGT
ATTGGGCGCTCTTCCGCTTCCTCGCTCACTGACTCGCTGCGCTCGGTCGTTCGGCTGCGGCGAGCGGTAT
CAGCTCACTCAAAGGCGGTAATACGGTTATCCACAGAATCAGGGGATAACGCAGGAAAGAACATGTGAGC
AAAAGGCCAGCAAAAGGCCAGGAACCGTAAAAAGGCCGCGTTGCTGGCGTTTTTCCATAGGCTCCGCCCC
CCTGACGAGCATCACAAAAATCGACGCTCAAGTCAGAGGTGGCGAAACCCGACAGGACTATAAAGATACC
AGGCGTTTCCCCCTGGAAGCTCCCTCGTGCGCTCTCCTGTTCCGACCCTGCCGCTTACCGGATACCTGTC
CGCCTTTCTCCCTTCGGGAAGCGTGGCGCTTTCTCATAGCTCACGCTGTAGGTATCTCAGTTCGGTGTAG
GTCGTTCGCTCCAAGCTGGGCTGTGTGCACGAACCCCCCGTTCAGCCCGACCGCTGCGCCTTATCCGGTA
ACTATCGTCTTGAGTCCAACCCGGTAAGACACGACTTATCGCCACTGGCAGCAGCCACTGGTAACAGGAT
TAGCAGAGCGAGGTATGTAGGCGGTGCTACAGAGTTCTTGAAGTGGTGGCCTAACTACGGCTACACTAGA
AGAACAGTATTTGGTATCTGCGCTCTGCTGAAGCCAGTTACCTTCGGAAAAAGAGTTGGTAGCTCTTGAT
CCGGCAAACAAACCACCGCTGGTAGCGGTGGTTTTTTTGTTTGCAAGCAGCAGATTACGCGCAGAAAAAA
AGGATCTCAAGAAGATCCTTTGATCTTTTCTACGGGGTCTGACGCTCAGTGGAACGAAAACTCACGTTAA
GGGATTTTGGTCATGAGATTATCAAAAAGGATCTTCACCTAGATCCTTTTAAATTAAAAATGAAGTTTTA
AATCAATCTAAAGTATATATGAGTAAACTTGGTCTGACAGTTACCAATGCTTAATCAGTGAGGCACCTAT
CTCAGCGATCTGTCTATTTCGTTCATCCATAGTTGCCTGACTCCCCGTCGTGTAGATAACTACGATACGG
GAGGGCTTACCATCTGGCCCCAGTGCTGCAATGATACCGCGAGACCCACGCTCACCGGCTCCAGATTTAT
CAGCAATAAACCAGCCAGCCGGAGGGGCCGAGCGCAGAAGTGGTCCTGCAACTTTATCCGCCTCCATCCA
GTCTATTAATTGTTGCCGGGAAGCTAGAGTAAGTAGTTCGCCAGTTAATAGTTTGCGCAACGTTGTTGCC
ATTGCTACAGGCATCGTGGTGTCACGCTCGTCGTTTGGTATGGCTTCATTCAGCTCCGGTTCCCAACGAT
CAAGGCGAGTTACATGATCCCCCATGTTGTGCAAAAAAGCGGTTAGCTCCTTCGGTCCTCCGATCGTTGT
CAGAAGTAAGTTGGCCGCAGTGTTATCACTCATGGTTATGGCAGCACTGCATAATTCTCTTACTGTCATG
CCATCCGTAAGATGCTTTTCTGTGACTGGTGAGTACTCAACCAAGTCATTCTGAGAATAGTGTATGCGGC
GACCGAGTTGCTCTTGCCCGGCGTCAATACGGGATAATACCGCGCCACATAGCAGAACTTTAAAAGTGCT
CATCATTGGAAAACGTTCTTCGGGGCGAAAACTCTCAAGGATCTTACCGCTGTTGAGATCCAGTTCGATG
TAACCCACTCGTGCACCCAACTGATCTTCAGCATCTTTTACTTTCACCAGCGTTTCTGGGTGAGCAAAAA
CAGGAAGGCAAAATGCCGCAAAAAAGGGAATAAGGGCGACACGGAAATGTTGAATACTCATACTCTTCCT
TTTTCAATATTATTGAAGCATTTATCAGGGTTATTGTCTCATGAGCGGATACATATTTGAATGTATTTAG
AAAAATAAACAAATAGGGGTTCCGCGCACATTTCCCCGAAAAGTGCCACCTGACGTC
Features (pLannotate 1.2.2; 23 found; start..end, strand, type, name):
     28..80      -  misc_feature   bom (fragment): basis of mobility region from pBR322
    235..614     +  enhancer       CMV enhancer: human cytomegalovirus immediate early enhancer
    615..818     +  promoter       CMV promoter: human cytomegalovirus (CMV) immediate early promoter
    820..839     +  promoter       PLtetO-1 promoter (fragment): modified phage lambda PL promoter with tet operator sites (Lutz and Bujard, 1997)
    841..860     +  promoter       PLtetO-1 promoter (fragment): modified phage lambda PL promoter with tet operator sites (Lutz and Bujard, 1997)
    868..901     +  promoter       TRE3GV promoter (fragment): 3rd-generation Tet-responsive promoter that can be activated by binding of Tet-On® 3G, optimized for retroviral and lentiviral vectors
    982..1692    +  CDS            mTagBFP2: mTagBFP2 is a basic (constitutively fluorescent) blue fluorescent protein published in 2011, derived from Entacmaea quadricolor. It is reported to be a very rapidly-maturing monomer with very low acid sensitivity.
   1693..1713    +  misc_feature   MCS (fragment): multiple cloning site
   2083..2433    +  CDS            GABARAP (sequence withheld): GBRAP_HUMAN - Also known as FLC3B. Experimental evidence at protein level: Swiss-Prot protein existence level 1. Ubiquitin-like modifier that plays a role in intracellular transport of GABA(A) receptors and its interaction with the cytoskeleton (PubMed:9892355). Involved in autophagy: while LC3s are involved in elongation of the phagophore membrane, the GABARAP/GATE-16 subfamily is essential for a later stage in autophagosome maturation (PubMed:15169837, PubMed:20562859, PubMed:22948227). Through its interaction with the reticulophagy receptor TEX264, participates in the remodeling of subdomai
   2468..2692    +  polyA_signal   bGH poly(A) signal: bovine growth hormone polyadenylation signal
   2696..2717    +  promoter       SV40 promoter (fragment): SV40 enhancer and early promoter
   2738..2971    +  rep_origin     f1 ori (fragment) (sequence partly withheld): f1 bacteriophage origin of replication; arrow indicates direction of (+) strand synthesis
   2976..3023    +  protein_bind   FRT: FLP-mediated recombination occurs in the 8-bp core sequence TCTAGAAA (Turan and Bode, 2011). FLP recombinase from the Saccharomyces cerevisiae 2μ plasmid
   3031..4053    +  CDS            HygR: aminoglycoside phosphotransferase from E. coli; aph(4)-Ia; confers resistance to hygromycin
   4063..4188    +  CDS            ble (fragment): BLE_KLEPN - Experimental evidence at protein level: Swiss-Prot protein existence level 1. Binding protein with a strong affinity to the bleomycin family of antibiotics. Binds to CL990; an antimitotic-antibiotic compound. From Klebsiella pneumoniae.
   4183..4304    +  polyA_signal   SV40 poly(A) signal: SV40 polyadenylation signal
   4377..4393    -  protein_bind   lac operator: The lac repressor binds to the lac operator to inhibit transcription in E. coli. This inhibition can be relieved by adding lactose or isopropyl-β-D-thiogalactopyranoside (IPTG). lac repressor encoded by lacI
   4401..4431    -  promoter       lac promoter: promoter for the E. coli lac operon
   4446..4467    -  protein_bind   CAP binding site: CAP binding activates transcription in the presence of cAMP. E. coli catabolite activator protein
   4480..4572    -  CDS            lacI (fragment): lac repressor; lacI; The lac repressor binds to the lac operator to inhibit transcription in E. coli. This inhibition can be relieved by adding lactose or isopropyl-β-D-thiogalactopyranoside (IPTG).
   4755..5343    -  rep_origin     ori: high-copy-number ColE1/pMB1/pBR322/pUC origin of replication
   5514..6374    -  CDS            AmpR: β-lactamase; bla; confers resistance to ampicillin, carbenicillin, and related antibiotics
   6375..6479    -  promoter       AmpR promoter: bla
