[The description below was written by a language model from this plasmid's Addgene catalogue record and pLannotate feature annotations shown in this document.]
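Description:
pcDNA5/FRT/TO mTagBFP2-GABARAP(G116A)-GABARAP is a 6.5 kb mammalian expression plasmid built on a modified pcDNA5/FRT/TO backbone in which most of the multiple cloning site was removed and the insert was placed between PmeI and ApaI sites. It is maintained in E. coli at high copy through a ColE1/pUC-type origin with ampicillin selection (AmpR under its own bla promoter). Small annotated fragments of f1 ori, lac elements and a ble remnant are backbone leftovers.

The payload is a 1,461 bp open reading frame encoding the blue fluorescent protein mTagBFP2 (derived from Entacmaea quadricolor) fused at the N terminus of two tandem copies of human GABARAP, an ATG8-family ubiquitin-like modifier involved in autophagy and cytoskeleton-associated transport. By name, the first copy carries a G116A substitution and the second is unmodified. The automated annotation labels only the second GABARAP copy, leaving the region between mTagBFP2 and that copy unannotated; this gap is where the G116A copy would be expected. The record does not explain the mutation's purpose, though Gly116 is generally known as the C-terminal residue exposed by processing and used for lipid conjugation.

Transcription is driven by the CMV enhancer/promoter followed by tet operator sequences (annotated as tetO-containing fragments), which make expression tetracycline-regulatable in cells expressing the Tet repressor. It ends at the bGH polyadenylation signal. Downstream, an FRT site directly precedes a hygromycin resistance gene with an SV40 poly(A) signal, the arrangement used for Flp-mediated integration at a genomic FRT locus and selection of stable lines. The associated publication title indicates use in live-cell imaging of avidity-driven association of the fluorescent GABARAP tandem with microtubules.
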