Addgene plasmid #212109: pcDNA5/FRT/TO mTagBFP2-GABARAP(G116A)-GABARAP
Purpose: Expression of N-terminally tagged GABARAP tandem construct with mTagBFP2
Depositing lab: Dieter Willbold. Depositing organization: Forschungszentrum Juelich GmbH. Publication: Highlighting the hidden: monitoring the avidity-driven association of a fluorescent GABARAP tandem with microtubules in living cells. Uffing A, Gold L, Gensch T, Weiergraber OH, Hoffmann S, Willbold D. Autophagy Rep. 2024 May 16;3(1):2348899. doi: 10.1080/27694127.2024.2348899. eCollection 2024. PubMed 40395516.
Backbone
  Vector backbone: pcDNA5/FRT/TO
  Backbone manufacturer: Thermo Fisher
  Backbone size w/o insert (bp): 5049
  Total vector size (bp): 6510
  Modifications to backbone: Part of MCS removed (TTAAGCTTGGTACCGAGCTCGGATCCACTAGTCCAGTGTGGTGGAATTCTGCAGATATCCAGCACAGTGGCGGCCGCTCGAGTCTAGA), --> PmeI site followed by PspOMI site (TTTAAACGGGCCC), second PmeI site removed (gt --> ac) downstream of ApaI site
  Vector type: Mammalian Expression
  Selectable markers: Hygromycin
Growth in bacteria
  Bacterial resistance: Ampicillin, 100 μg/mL
  Growth temperature: 37°C
  Growth strain: DH5alpha
  Copy number: High Copy
Gene/Insert
  Gene/Insert name: mTagBFP2-GABARAP(G116A)-GABARAP
  Species: H. sapiens (human); Entacmaea quadricolor
  Insert size (bp): 1461
  Entrez Gene: GABARAP (a.k.a. ATG8A, GABARAP-a, MM46)
  Promoter: CMV
  Tag / fusion protein: mTagBFP2 (N terminal on insert)
  Cloning method: Restriction Enzyme; 5′ cloning site PmeI (not destroyed); 3′ cloning site ApaI (not destroyed)
  Sequencing primers: 5′ CMV-fw; 3′ bGH-rev* (GACACCTACTCAGACAATGCG)
Terms and licenses: Academic/Nonprofit Terms; Industry Terms: Not Available to Industry
How to cite: pcDNA5/FRT/TO mTagBFP2-GABARAP(G116A)-GABARAP was a gift from Dieter Willbold (Addgene plasmid # 212109 ; http://n2t.net/addgene:212109 ; RRID:Addgene_212109)
